>Addgene plasmid #120276 | pCRZeroT | addgene full sequence | sequence record 247761 | Addgene NGS Result
GACGAAAGGGCCTCGTGATACGCCTATTTTTATAGGTTAATGTCATGATAATAATGGTTTCTTAGACGTC
AGGTGGCACTTTTCGGGGAAATGTGCGCGGAACCCCTATTTGTTTATTTTTCTAAATACATTCAAATATG
TATCCGCTCATGAGACAATAACCCTGATAAATGCTTCAATAATATTGAAAAAGGAAGAGTATGAGTATTC
AACATTTCCGTGTCGCCCTTATTCCCTTTTTTGCGGCATTTTGCCTTCCTGTTTTTGCTCACCCAGAAAC
GCTGGTGAAAGTAAAAGATGCTGAAGATCAGTTGGGTGCACGAGTGGGTTACATCGAACTGGATCTCAAC
AGCGGTAAGATCCTTGAGAGTTTTCGCCCCGAAGAACGTTTTCCAATGATGAGCACTTTTAAAGTTCTGC
TATGTGGCGCGGTATTATCCCGTATTGACGCCGGGCAAGAGCAACTCGGTCGCCGCATACACTATTCTCA
GAATGACTTGGTTGAGTACTCACCAGTCACAGAAAAGCATCTTACGGATGGCATGACAGTAAGAGAATTA
TGCAGTGCTGCCATAACCATGAGTGATAACACTGCGGCCAACTTACTTCTGACAACGATCGGAGGACCGA
AGGAGCTAACCGCTTTTTTGCACAACATGGGGGATCATGTAACTCGCCTTGATCGTTGGGAACCGGAGCT
GAATGAAGCCATACCAAACGACGAGCGTGACACCACGATGCCTGTAGCAATGGCAACAACGTTGCGCAAA
CTATTAACTGGCGAACTACTTACTCTAGCTTCCCGGCAACAATTAATAGACTGGATGGAGGCGGATAAAG
TTGCAGGACCACTTCTGCGCTCGGCCCTTCCGGCTGGCTGGTTTATTGCTGATAAATCTGGAGCCGGTGA
GCGTGGGTCTCGCGGTATCATTGCAGCACTGGGGCCAGATGGTAAGCCCTCCCGTATCGTAGTTATCTAC
ACGACGGGGAGTCAGGCAACTATGGATGAACGAAATAGACAGATCGCTGAGATAGGTGCCTCACTGATTA
AGCATTGGTAACTGTCAGACCAAGTTTACTCATATATACTTTAGATTGATTTAAAACTTCATTTTTAATT
TAAAAGGATCTAGGTGAAGATCCTTTTTGATAATCTCATGACCAAAATCCCTTAACGTGAGTTTTCGTTC
CACTGAGCGTCAGACCCCGTAGAAAAGATCAAAGGATCTTCTTGAGATCCTTTTTTTCTGCGCGTAATCT
GCTGCTTGCAAACAAAAAAACCACCGCTACCAGCGGTGGTTTGTTTGCCGGATCAAGAGCTACCAACTCT
TTTTCCGAAGGTAACTGGCTTCAGCAGAGCGCAGATACCAAATACTGTTCTTCTAGTGTAGCCGTAGTTA
GGCCACCACTTCAAGAACTCTGTAGCACCGCCTACATACCTCGCTCTGCTAATCCTGTTACCAGTGGCTG
CTGCCAGTGGCGATAAGTCGTGTCTTACCGGGTTGGACTCAAGACGATAGTTACCGGATAAGGCGCAGCG
GTCGGGCTGAACGGGGGGTTCGTGCACACAGCCCAGCTTGGAGCGAACGACCTACACCGAACTGAGATAC
CTACAGCGTGAGCTATGAGAAAGCGCCACGCTTCCCGAAGGGAGAAAGGCGGACAGGTATCCGGTAAGCG
GCAGGGTCGGAACAGGAGAGCGCACGAGGGAGCTTCCAGGGGGAAACGCCTGGTATCTTTATAGTCCTGT
CGGGTTTCGCCACCTCTGACTTGAGCGTCGATTTTTGTGATGCTCGTCAGGGGGGCGGAGCCTATGGAAA
AACGCCAGCAACGCGGCCTTTTTACGGTTCCTGGCCTTTTGCTGGCCTTTTGCTCACATGTTCTTTCCTG
CGTTATCCCCTGATTCTGTGGATAACCGTATTACCGCCTTTGAGTGAGCTGATACCGCTCGCCGCAGCCG
AACGACCGAGCGCAGCGAGTCAGTGAGCGAGGAAGCGGAAGAGCGCCCAATACGCAAACCGCCTCTCCCC
GCGCGTTGGCCGATTCATTAATGCAGCTGGCACGACAGGTTTCCCGACTGGAAAGCGGGCAGTGAGCGCA
ACGCAATTAATGTGAGTTAGCTCACTCATTAGGCACCCCAGGCTTTACACTTTATGCTTCCGGCTCGTAT
GTTGTGTGGAATTGTGAGCGGATAACAATTTCACACAGGAAACAGCTATGACCATGATTACGAATTCGCC
AATACTTGTATGGCAGTTTAAGGTTTACACCTATAAAAGAGAGAGCCGTTATCGTCTGTTTGTGGATGTA
CAGAGTGATATTATTGACACGCCCGGGCGACGGATGGTGATCCCCCTGGCCAGTGCACGTCTGCTGTCAG
ATAAAGTCTCCCGTGAACTTTACCCGGTGGTGCATATCGGGGATGAAAGCTGGCGCATGATGACCACCGA
TATGGCCAGTGTGCCGGTCTCCGTTATCGGGGAAGAAGTGGCTGATCTCAGCCACCGCGAAAATGACATC
AAAAACGCCATTAACCTGATGTTCTGGGGAATATAACCATACAAGTATTGGAAGCTTGGCACTGGCCGTC
GTTTTACAACGTCGTGACTGGGAAAACCCTGGCGTTACCCAACTTAATCGCCTTGCAGCACATCCCCCTT
TCGCCAGCTGGCGTAATAGCGAAGAGGCCCGCACCGATCGCCCTTCCCAACAGTTGCGCAGCCTGAATGG
CGAATGGCGCCTGATGCGGTATTTTCTCCTTACGCATCTGTGCGGTATTTCACACCGCATATGGTGCACT
CTCAGTACAATCTGCTCTGATGCCGCATAGTTAAGCCAGCCCCGACACCCGCCAACACCCGCTGACGCGC
CCTGACGGGCTTGTCTGCTCCCGGCATCCGCTTACAGACAAGCTGTGACCGTCTCCGGGAGCTGCATGTG
TCAGAGGTTTTCACCGTCATCACCGAAACGCGCGA
Features (pLannotate 1.2.2; 11 found; start..end, strand, type, name):
     96..200     +  promoter       AmpR promoter: bla
    201..1061    +  CDS            AmpR: β-lactamase; bla; confers resistance to ampicillin, carbenicillin, and related antibiotics
   1232..1820    +  rep_origin     ori: high-copy-number ColE1/pMB1/pBR322/pUC origin of replication
   2003..2095    +  CDS            lacI (fragment): lac repressor; lacI; The lac repressor binds to the lac operator to inhibit transcription in E. coli. This inhibition can be relieved by adding lactose or isopropyl-β-D-thiogalactopyranoside (IPTG).
   2108..2129    +  protein_bind   CAP binding site: CAP binding activates transcription in the presence of cAMP. E. coli catabolite activator protein
   2144..2174    +  promoter       lac promoter: promoter for the E. coli lac operon
   2182..2198    +  protein_bind   lac operator: The lac repressor binds to the lac operator to inhibit transcription in E. coli. This inhibition can be relieved by adding lactose or isopropyl-β-D-thiogalactopyranoside (IPTG). lac repressor encoded by lacI
   2253..2556    +  CDS            ccdB (fragment): CcdB, a bacterial toxin that poisons DNA gyrase; ccdB; Plasmids containing the ccdB gene cannot be propagated in standard E. coli strains.
   2580..2734    +  CDS            lacZα (fragment): LacZα fragment of β-galactosidase; lacZ fragment
   2740..2839    -  misc_feature   bom (fragment): basis of mobility region from pBR322
   2941..1       -  CDS            rop (fragment) (across the origin): Rop protein, which maintains plasmids at low copy number; rop
