[The description below was written by a language model from this plasmid's Addgene catalogue record and pLannotate feature annotations shown in this document.]
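Description:
pCRZeroT is an empty bacterial cloning backbone derived from pUC18, about 3 kb in size. It is designed as a bifunctional vector that accepts PCR products by either TA cloning or blunt-end cloning using a "zero-background" positive-selection scheme. It replicates in E. coli from the high-copy ColE1/pUC-type origin and is selected through the β-lactamase gene (AmpR), driven by its own bla promoter. Short annotated fragments of lacI, bom and rop appear to be leftovers of the pUC/pBR322 lineage rather than functional elements.

The working part of the vector is a lac control region (CAP binding site, lac promoter and lac operator) placed upstream of a ccdB coding sequence, which is followed by a lacZα fragment. CcdB is a toxin that poisons DNA gyrase, so cells of ordinary E. coli strains that carry the intact vector do not survive. Zero-background systems of this kind rely on the insert disrupting or displacing the toxin gene, so that mainly recombinant clones form colonies and colonies carrying the empty vector are largely eliminated without any colour screening. The record does not give the exact cloning site or say how the T-overhang and blunt ends are generated.

Because of the toxin, the uncut plasmid is maintained in a ccdB-resistant host. The record also pairs ampicillin selection with glucose. This fits the presence of the CAP site, since glucose lowers cAMP-dependent activation of the lac promoter and so reduces leaky ccdB expression. The vector is typically used for routine, high-efficiency capture of PCR amplicons for sequencing or subcloning.
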