Addgene plasmid #120276: pCRZeroT
Purpose: (Empty Backbone) Bifunctional vector for TA-cloning and blunt-end cloning of PCR-products using ZERO-backgound system
Depositing lab: Ken Motohashi. Depositing organization: Kyoto Sangyo University. Publication: A novel series of high-efficiency vectors for TA cloning and blunt-end cloning of PCR products. Motohashi K. Sci Rep. 2019 Apr 23;9(1):6417. doi: 10.1038/s41598-019-42868-6. PubMed 31015513.
Backbone
  Vector backbone: pUC18
Growth in bacteria
  Bacterial resistance: Ampicillin + 1% Glucose
  Growth temperature: 37°C
  Growth strain: ccdB Survival
  Growth instructions: need to add glucose (1% final) to plates and media for optimal growth
  Copy number: High Copy
Terms and licenses: Academic/Nonprofit Terms; Industry Terms: Not Available to Industry
How to cite: pCRZeroT was a gift from Ken Motohashi (Addgene plasmid # 120276 ; http://n2t.net/addgene:120276 ; RRID:Addgene_120276)
